Addgene plasmid #22356: pCI-MOR184-1
Depositing lab: Hiroaki Matsunami. Depositing organization: Duke University. Publication: Odor coding by a Mammalian receptor repertoire. Saito H, Chi Q, Zhuang H, Matsunami H, Mainland JD. Sci Signal. 2009 . 2(60):ra9. 10.1126/scisignal.2000016 PubMed 19261596.
Backbone
  Vector backbone: pCI
  Backbone manufacturer: Promega
  Backbone size w/o insert (bp): 4006
  Vector type: Mammalian Expression
Growth in bacteria
  Bacterial resistance: Ampicillin, 100 μg/mL
  Growth temperature: 37°C
  Growth strain: DH5alpha
  Copy number: Unknown
Gene/Insert
  Gene/Insert name: MOR184-1 (alt name: Mus musculus olfactory receptor 174)
  Species: M. musculus (mouse)
  Insert size (bp): 927
  GenBank ID: NM_147002
  Entrez Gene: Olfr174 (a.k.a. MOR184-1)
  Tag / fusion protein: Rho (N terminal on insert)
  Cloning method: Restriction Enzyme; 5′ cloning site NheI (not destroyed); 3′ cloning site NotI (not destroyed)
  Sequencing primers: 5′ T7; 3′ EBV-rev
Terms and licenses: Academic/Nonprofit Terms; Industry Terms: Not Available to Industry
How to cite: pCI-MOR184-1 was a gift from Hiroaki Matsunami (Addgene plasmid # 22356 ; http://n2t.net/addgene:22356 ; RRID:Addgene_22356)
