[The description below was written by a language model from this plasmid's Addgene catalogue record and pLannotate feature annotations shown in this document.]
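Description:
pCI-MOR184-1 is a mammalian expression plasmid built on the Promega pCI backbone that carries the mouse olfactory receptor MOR184-1 (Olfr174), a 927 bp insert cloned between NheI and NotI sites that remain intact. In bacteria the plasmid is maintained through a high-copy ColE1/pUC-type origin and selected with ampicillin via the β-lactamase gene. An f1 origin is also present, which would allow single-stranded DNA production. No mammalian selection marker appears in the catalogue fields or the feature table, consistent with transient transfection use.

Expression is driven by the human cytomegalovirus immediate-early enhancer and promoter, followed by the chimeric β-globin/immunoglobulin intron characteristic of pCI, which generally improves mRNA processing and expression levels. A T7 promoter sits just upstream of the coding region and serves as a sequencing primer site, and could support in vitro transcription. The open reading frame begins with a short N-terminal Rho tag, a rhodopsin-derived leader. The automated annotation picks this up as a fragment matching an eel opsin, and it labels the receptor itself by homology to human OR5K2, but the catalogue identifies the insert as the mouse gene. Rhodopsin N-terminal tags are commonly added to odorant receptors to promote cell-surface trafficking in heterologous cells and to provide an epitope for detecting surface expression. The transcript terminates at an SV40 polyadenylation signal.

The associated publication concerns odor coding across a mammalian receptor repertoire. The plasmid therefore appears to be one of a set of tagged receptor clones for expressing individual odorant receptors in cultured cells and testing their responses to odorants.
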