Features (pLannotate 1.2.2; 15 found; start..end, strand, type, name):
    140..517     +  enhancer       CMV enhancer: human cytomegalovirus immediate early enhancer
    519..718     +  promoter       CMV promoter: human cytomegalovirus (CMV) immediate early promoter
    857..989     +  intron         chimeric intron: chimera between introns from human β-globin and immunoglobulin heavy chain genes
   1034..1052    +  promoter       T7 promoter: promoter for bacteriophage T7 RNA polymerase
   1058..1120    +  CDS            OPSD2_ANGAN (fragment): Experimental evidence at protein level: Swiss-Prot protein existence level 1. Visual pigments such as rhodopsin and porphyropsin are light- absorbing molecules that mediate vision. Rhodopsin consists of an apoprotein, opsin, covalently linked to 11-cis-retinal. This receptor is coupled to the activation of phospholipase C. Porphyropsin consists of opsin covalently linked to 11-cis 3,4-didehydroretinal. From Anguilla anguilla (European freshwater eel) (Muraena anguilla).
   1133..2053    +  CDS            OR5K2: OR5K2_HUMAN - Experimental evidence at protein level: Swiss-Prot protein existence level 1. Odorant receptor. From Homo sapiens (Human).
   2083..2204    -  polyA_signal   SV40 poly(A) signal: SV40 polyadenylation signal
   2227..2295    -  CDS            large T antigen (fragment): large T antigen from SV40 (simian virus 40)
   2314..2381    +  CDS            lacZα (fragment): LacZα fragment of β-galactosidase; lacZ fragment
   2385..2813    +  rep_origin     f1 ori (sequence partly withheld): f1 bacteriophage origin of replication; arrow indicates direction of (+) strand synthesis
   2841..2940    -  misc_feature   bom (fragment): basis of mobility region from pBR322
   3042..3077    -  CDS            rop (fragment): Rop protein, which maintains plasmids at low copy number; rop
   3172..3276    +  promoter       AmpR promoter: bla
   3277..4137    +  CDS            AmpR: β-lactamase; bla; confers resistance to ampicillin, carbenicillin, and related antibiotics
   4308..4896    +  rep_origin     ori: high-copy-number ColE1/pMB1/pBR322/pUC origin of replication
>Addgene plasmid #22356 | pCI-MOR184-1 | depositor full sequence | sequence record 10265 | Author sequence
TCAATATTGGCCATTAGCCATATTATTCATTGGTTATATAGCATAAATCAATATTGGCTATTGGCCATTG
CATACGTTGTATCTATATCATAATATGTACATTTATATTGGCTCATGTCCAATATGACCGCCATGTTGGC
ATTGATTATTGACTAGTTATTAATAGTAATCAATTACGGGGTCATTAGTTCATAGCCCATATATGGAGTT
CCGCGTTACATAACTTACGGTAAATGGCCCGCCTGGCTGACCGCCCAACGACCCCCGCCCATTGACGTCA
ATAATGACGTATGTTCCCATAGTAACGCCAATAGGGACTTTCCATTGACGTCAATGGGTGGAGTATTTAC
GGTAAACTGCCCACTTGGCAGTACATCAAGTGTATCATATGCCAAGTCCGCCCCCTATTGACGTCAATGA
CGGTAAATGGCCCGCCTGGCATTATGCCCAGTACATGACCTTACGGGACTTTCCTACTTGGCAGTACATC
TACGTATTAGTCATCGCTATTACCATGGTGATGCGGTTTTGGCAGTACACCAATGGGCGTGGATAGCGGT
TTGACTCACGGGGATTTCCAAGTCTCCACCCCATTGACGTCAATGGGAGTTTGTTTTGGCACCAAAATCA
ACGGGACTTTCCAAAATGTCGTAATAACCCCGCCCCGTTGACGCAAATGGGCGGTAGGCGTGTACGGTGG
GAGGTCTATATAAGCAGAGCTCGTTTAGTGAACCGTCAGATCACTAGAAGCTTTATTGCGGTAGTTTATC
ACAGTTAAATTGCTAACGCAGTCAGTGCTTCTGACACAACAGTCTCGAACTTAAGCTGCAGAAGTTGGTC
GTGAGGCACTGGGCAGGTAAGTATCAAGGTTACAAGACAGGTTTAAGGAGACCAATAGAAACTGGGCTTG
TCGAGACAGAGAAGACTCTTGCGTTTCTGATAGGCACCTATTGGTCTTACTGACATCCACTTTGCCTTTC
TCTCCACAGGTGTCCACTCCCAGTTCAATTACAGCTCTTAAGGCTAGAGTACTTAATACGACTCACTATA
GGCTAGCATGAATGGCACAGAAGGCCCTAACTTCTACGTGCCCTTCTCCAATGCGACGGGTGTGGTACGC
GAATTCACGCGTATGACTGAGGACAACTACTCCTTGACAACAGAGTTCATCCTCATAGGATTCTCAGACC
ACCCAGACTTAAAGATACTTCTATTCCTGGTGTTCTCTACCATCTATCTGGTCACCATGGTGGGGAATCT
TGGGCTGGTGGCCTTGATCTACATGGAGCCTCGTCTCCACACACCCATGTACATCTTTCTGGGCAACCTG
GCTCTCATGGACTCCTGCTGCTCCTGTGCCATCACTCCCAAGATGCTAGAGAACTTTTTTTCTGTGAACA
AAAGGATTTCTCTCTATGAATGCATGGCACAGTTCTATTTTCTCTGTCTTGCTGAAACTGCAGACTGCTT
TCTTCTGGCAGCCATGGCCTATGACCGCTATGTGGCCATATGCAACCCACTGCAGTACCACACCATGATG
TCCAAGAAGCTCTGCCTTCAAATGACCACAGGAGCCTACATAGCAGGAAACCTGCATTCCATGATTCACA
TAGGGTTCTTGTTCAGGTTAACTTTCTGCAGGTCTCATGTGATCAAGCACTTCTTTTGTGATGTCCTCCC
CCTATACAGACTCTCATGTGTTGACCCTTATATCAATGAACTGATGATACTCATCTTTTCTGGTTCAGTT
CAAACCTTTTCCATTATTATAGTCTTGATTTCTTATTTCTGCATCATTTTTACTATATTCACAATGAAGT
CCAGAGAGGGAAGAAGCAAAGCCTTATCTACTTGTGCATCCCACTTTCTGTCTGTGTCAATATTCTATGG
GTCTCTTCTCTACACATATATTCGACCAAGTTCTATCAACGAAGGAAATGAAGACATACCTGTTGCTATT
TTTTATACTCTGGTAATTCCTTTATTAAACCCCTTTATTTATAGTCTGAGAAATAAGGAAGTAATTAATG
CAATTAAAAGAACCATGAACAAAGGATGAGCGGCCGCTTCGAGCAGACATGATAAGATACATTGATGAGT
TTGGACAAACCACAACTAGAATGCAGTGAAAAAAATGCTTTATTTGTGAAATTTGTGATGCTATTGCTTT
ATTTGTAACCATTATAAGCTGCAATAAACAAGTTAACAACAACAATTGCATTCATTTTATGTTTCAGGTT
CAGGGGGAGATGTGGGAGGTTTTTTAAAGCAAGTAAAACCTCTACAAATGTGGTAAAATCGATAAGGATC
CGGGCTGGCGTAATAGCGAAGAGGCCCGCACCGATCGCCCTTCCCAACAGTTGCGCAGCCTGAATGGCGA
ATGG
[124 nt withheld, positions 2385-2508]
C
[91 nt withheld, positions 2510-2600]
A
[49 nt withheld, positions 2602-2650]
CCTTTGACGTTGGAGTCCACGTTCTTT
[37 nt withheld, positions 2678-2714]
ACCCTATCTCGGTCTATTCTTTTGATTTATAAGGGATTTTGCCGATTTCGGCCTATTGGTTAAAAAATGA
GCTGATTTAACAAAAATTTAACGCGAATTTTAACAAAATATTAACGCTTACAATTTCCTGATGCGGTATT
TTCTCCTTACGCATCTGTGCGGTATTTCACACCGCATATGGTGCACTCTCAGTACAATCTGCTCTGATGC
CGCATAGTTAAGCCAGCCCCGACACCCGCCAACACCCGCTGACGCGCCCTGACGGGCTTGTCTGCTCCCG
GCATCCGCTTACAGACAAGCTGTGACCGTCTCCGGGAGCTGCATGTGTCAGAGGTTTTCACCGTCATCAC
CGAAACGCGCGAGACGAAAGGGCCTCGTGATACGCCTATTTTTATAGGTTAATGTCATGATAATAATGGT
TTCTTAGACGTCAGGTGGCACTTTTCGGGGAAATGTGCGCGGAACCCCTATTTGTTTATTTTTCTAAATA
CATTCAAATATGTATCCGCTCATGAGACAATAACCCTGATAAATGCTTCAATAATATTGAAAAAGGAAGA
GTATGAGTATTCAACATTTCCGTGTCGCCCTTATTCCCTTTTTTGCGGCATTTTGCCTTCCTGTTTTTGC
TCACCCAGAAACGCTGGTGAAAGTAAAAGATGCTGAAGATCAGTTGGGTGCACGAGTGGGTTACATCGAA
CTGGATCTCAACAGCGGTAAGATCCTTGAGAGTTTTCGCCCCGAAGAACGTTTTCCAATGATGAGCACTT
TTAAAGTTCTGCTATGTGGCGCGGTATTATCCCGTATTGACGCCGGGCAAGAGCAACTCGGTCGCCGCAT
ACACTATTCTCAGAATGACTTGGTTGAGTACTCACCAGTCACAGAAAAGCATCTTACGGATGGCATGACA
GTAAGAGAATTATGCAGTGCTGCCATAACCATGAGTGATAACACTGCGGCCAACTTACTTCTGACAACGA
TCGGAGGACCGAAGGAGCTAACCGCTTTTTTGCACAACATGGGGGATCATGTAACTCGCCTTGATCGTTG
GGAACCGGAGCTGAATGAAGCCATACCAAACGACGAGCGTGACACCACGATGCCTGTAGCAATGGCAACA
ACGTTGCGCAAACTATTAACTGGCGAACTACTTACTCTAGCTTCCCGGCAACAATTAATAGACTGGATGG
AGGCGGATAAAGTTGCAGGACCACTTCTGCGCTCGGCCCTTCCGGCTGGCTGGTTTATTGCTGATAAATC
TGGAGCCGGTGAGCGTGGGTCTCGCGGTATCATTGCAGCACTGGGGCCAGATGGTAAGCCCTCCCGTATC
GTAGTTATCTACACGACGGGGAGTCAGGCAACTATGGATGAACGAAATAGACAGATCGCTGAGATAGGTG
CCTCACTGATTAAGCATTGGTAACTGTCAGACCAAGTTTACTCATATATACTTTAGATTGATTTAAAACT
TCATTTTTAATTTAAAAGGATCTAGGTGAAGATCCTTTTTGATAATCTCATGACCAAAATCCCTTAACGT
GAGTTTTCGTTCCACTGAGCGTCAGACCCCGTAGAAAAGATCAAAGGATCTTCTTGAGATCCTTTTTTTC
TGCGCGTAATCTGCTGCTTGCAAACAAAAAAACCACCGCTACCAGCGGTGGTTTGTTTGCCGGATCAAGA
GCTACCAACTCTTTTTCCGAAGGTAACTGGCTTCAGCAGAGCGCAGATACCAAATACTGTTCTTCTAGTG
TAGCCGTAGTTAGGCCACCACTTCAAGAACTCTGTAGCACCGCCTACATACCTCGCTCTGCTAATCCTGT
TACCAGTGGCTGCTGCCAGTGGCGATAAGTCGTGTCTTACCGGGTTGGACTCAAGACGATAGTTACCGGA
TAAGGCGCAGCGGTCGGGCTGAACGGGGGGTTCGTGCACACAGCCCAGCTTGGAGCGAACGACCTACACC
GAACTGAGATACCTACAGCGTGAGCTATGAGAAAGCGCCACGCTTCCCGAAGGGAGAAAGGCGGACAGGT
ATCCGGTAAGCGGCAGGGTCGGAACAGGAGAGCGCACGAGGGAGCTTCCAGGGGGAAACGCCTGGTATCT
TTATAGTCCTGTCGGGTTTCGCCACCTCTGACTTGAGCGTCGATTTTTGTGATGCTCGTCAGGGGGGCGG
AGCCTATGGAAAAACGCCAGCAACGCGGCCTTTTTACGGTTCCTGGCCTTTTGCTGGCCTTTTGCTCACA
TGGCTCGACAGATCT
