>Addgene plasmid #22356 | pCI-MOR184-1 | addgene partial sequence | sequence record 28189 | 22356 with T7
GCGACGGGTGTGGTACGCGAATTCACGCGTATGACTGAGGACAACTACTCCTTGACAACAGAGTTCATCC
TCATAGGATTCTCAGACCACCCAGACTTAAAGATACTTCTATTCCTGGTGTTCTCTACCATCTATCTGGT
CACCATGGTGGGGAATCTTGGGCTGGTGGCCTTGATCTACATGGAGCCTCGTCTCCACACACCCATGTAC
ATCTTTCTGGGCAACCTGGCTCTCATGGACTCCTGCTGCTCCTGTGCCATCACTCCCAAGATGCTAGAGA
ACTTTTTTTCTGTGAACAAAAGGATTTCTCTCTATGAATGCATGGCACAGTTCTATTTTCTCTGTCTTGC
TGAAACTGCAGACTGCTTTCTTCTGGCAGCCATGGCCTATGACCGCTATGTGGCCATATGCAACCCACTG
CAGTACCACACCATGATGTCCAAGAAGCTCTGCCTTCAAATGACCACAGGAGCCTACATAGCAGGAAACC
TGCATTCCATGATTCACATAGGGTTCTTGTTCAGGTTAACTTTCTGCAGGTCTCATGTGATCAAGCACTT
CTTTTGTGATGTCCTCCCCCTATACAGACTCTCATGTGTTGACCCTTATATCAATGAACTGATGATACTC
ATCTTTTCTGGTTCAGTTCAAACCTTTTTCCATTATTATAGTCTTGATTTCTTATTTCTGCATCA
